Addgene plasmid #140222: pSLQ8541 PB-PGK-RR12EE345L-C term (406) dLbCpf1-2XNLS-miniVPR-mCherry-pA
Purpose: Constitutive PGK driven expression of leucine zipper with C terminal dCpf1 (Cas12a) 406-split half fused to miniVPR
Depositing lab: Stanley Qi. Depositing organization: Stanford University. Publication: Multiple Input Sensing and Signal Integration Using a Split Cas12a System. Kempton HR, Goudy LE, Love KS, Qi LS. Mol Cell. 2020 Jan 30. pii: S1097-2765(20)30037-X. doi: 10.1016/j.molcel.2020.01.016. PubMed 32027839.
Backbone
  Vector backbone: PB
  Vector type: Mammalian Expression
  Selectable markers: mCherry fluorescence
Growth in bacteria
  Bacterial resistance: Ampicillin, 100 μg/mL
  Growth temperature: 37°C
  Growth strain: NEB Stable
  Copy number: High Copy
Gene/Insert
  Gene/Insert name: zipper with dLbCpf1 (Cas12a) C terminal half (406) fused to miniVPR
  Mutation: D832A
  Promoter: PGK
  Tag / fusion protein: mCherry (C terminal on insert)
  Cloning method: Gibson Cloning
  Sequencing primers: 5′ GGCATTCTGCACGCTTCAAAAGC; 3′ tagaaggcacagtcgagg
Terms and licenses: Academic/Nonprofit Terms; Industry Terms: Not Available to Industry
How to cite: pSLQ8541 PB-PGK-RR12EE345L-C term (406) dLbCpf1-2XNLS-miniVPR-mCherry-pA was a gift from Stanley Qi (Addgene plasmid # 140222 ; http://n2t.net/addgene:140222 ; RRID:Addgene_140222)
