[The description below was written by a language model from this plasmid's Addgene catalogue record and pLannotate feature annotations shown in this document.]
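Description:
pSLQ8541 PB-PGK-RR12EE345L-C term (406) dLbCpf1-2XNLS-miniVPR-mCherry-pA is an 8.7 kb mammalian expression plasmid on a backbone recorded as "PB". That name suggests a piggyBac transposon vector, but the automated feature table annotates no transposon terminal repeats, so this cannot be confirmed from the record. It is propagated in E. coli through a high-copy ColE1/pUC-type origin with ampicillin resistance. It also carries standard cloning-vector remnants: an f1 origin, lacZα and lac promoter/operator fragments, and T7, T3 and SP6 phage promoters. No mammalian drug-resistance marker is listed, and transfected cells are identified by mCherry fluorescence.

The payload is a single open reading frame driven constitutively by the mouse PGK promoter and terminated by the bovine growth hormone polyadenylation signal. It begins with the RR12EE345L leucine zipper, a short coiled-coil dimerisation domain that the annotation software matched by homology to a fragment of the bZIP protein Tef. This is followed by the C-terminal half of nuclease-dead Lachnospiraceae bacterium Cas12a (dLbCpf1, D832A), split at position 406. The construct name also indicates two nuclear localisation signals. Next comes the compact miniVPR transactivator, seen in the table as VP16-derived, RELA/p65 and Epstein-Barr virus Rta activation domain fragments, with mCherry fused at the C terminus.

The construct supplies one half of a split dCas12a activator. Pairing of its zipper with a complementary zipper on a separately expressed N-terminal half is presumably what reconstitutes a functional, crRNA-guided transcriptional activator. The associated work used this design to build split Cas12a systems that sense multiple inputs and integrate signals in mammalian cells.
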