Features (pLannotate 1.2.2; 20 found; start..end, strand, type, name):
      1..500     +  promoter       PGK promoter: mouse phosphoglycerate kinase 1 promoter
    523..645     +  CDS            Tef (fragment): TEF_RAT - Experimental evidence at protein level: Swiss-Prot protein existence level 1. Transcription factor that binds to and transactivates the TSHB promoter. Binds to a minimal DNA-binding sequence 5'- [TC][AG][AG]TTA[TC][AG]-3'. From Rattus norvegicus (Rat).
    700..3165    +  CDS            LbCpf1 (fragment): CRISPR-associated protein from Lachnospiraceae bacterium ND2006 (Zetsche et al., 2015)
   3310..3332    +  CDS            VP48 (fragment): 3 tandem repeats of the minimal activation domain of herpes simplex virus VP16 (Cheng et al., 2013)
   3589..3969    +  CDS            RELA (fragment): TF65_HUMAN - Also known as NFKB3. Experimental evidence at protein level: Swiss-Prot protein existence level 1. NF-kappa-B is a pleiotropic transcription factor present in almost all cell types and is the endpoint of a series of signal transduction events that are initiated by a vast array of stimuli related to many biological processes such as inflammation, immunity, differentiation, cell growth, tumorigenesis and apoptosis. NF-kappa-B is a homo- or heterodimeric complex formed by the Rel-like domain- containing proteins RELA/p65, RELB, NFKB1/p105, NFKB1/p50, REL and NFKB2/p52. The heterodime
   3988..4185    +  CDS            Rta AD (fragment): transcriptional activation domain from the human herpesvirus 4 (Epstein-Barr virus) replication and transcription activator Rta/BRLF1 (Hardwick et al., 1992; Chavez et al., 2015)
   4201..4908    +  CDS            mCherry: mCherry is a basic (constitutively fluorescent) red fluorescent protein published in 2004, derived from Discosoma sp.. It is reported to be a very rapidly-maturing monomer with low acid sensitivity.
   4930..4948    -  promoter       SP6 promoter: promoter for bacteriophage SP6 RNA polymerase
   4974..5198    +  polyA_signal   bGH poly(A) signal: bovine growth hormone polyadenylation signal
   5527..5545    -  promoter       T3 promoter: promoter for bacteriophage T3 RNA polymerase
   5590..5606    -  protein_bind   lac operator: The lac repressor binds to the lac operator to inhibit transcription in E. coli. This inhibition can be relieved by adding lactose or isopropyl-β-D-thiogalactopyranoside (IPTG). lac repressor encoded by lacI
   5614..5644    -  promoter       lac promoter: promoter for the E. coli lac operon
   5659..5680    -  protein_bind   CAP binding site: CAP binding activates transcription in the presence of cAMP. E. coli catabolite activator protein
   5693..5785    -  CDS            lacI (fragment): lac repressor; lacI; The lac repressor binds to the lac operator to inhibit transcription in E. coli. This inhibition can be relieved by adding lactose or isopropyl-β-D-thiogalactopyranoside (IPTG).
   5968..6556    -  rep_origin     ori: high-copy-number ColE1/pMB1/pBR322/pUC origin of replication
   6727..7587    -  CDS            AmpR: β-lactamase; bla; confers resistance to ampicillin, carbenicillin, and related antibiotics
   7588..7692    -  promoter       AmpR promoter: bla
   7745..8173    -  rep_origin     f1 ori (sequence partly withheld): f1 bacteriophage origin of replication; arrow indicates direction of (+) strand synthesis
   8178..8333    -  CDS            lacZα (fragment): LacZα fragment of β-galactosidase; lacZ fragment
   8341..8359    +  promoter       T7 promoter: promoter for bacteriophage T7 RNA polymerase
>Addgene plasmid #140222 | pSLQ8541 PB-PGK-RR12EE345L-C term (406) dLbCpf1-2XNLS-miniVPR-mCherry-pA | addgene full sequence | sequence record 296741 | Addgene NGS Result
GGGTAGGGGAGGCGCTTTTCCCAAGGCAGTCTGGAGCATGCGCTTTAGCAGCCCCGCTGGGCACTTGGCG
CTACACAAGTGGCCTCTGGCCTCGCACACATTCCACATCCACCGGTAGGCGCCAACCGGCTCCGTTCTTT
GGTGGCCCCTTCGCGCCACCTTCTACTCCTCCCCTAGTCAGGAAGTTCCCCCCCGCCCCGCAGCTCGCGT
CGTGCAGGACGTGACAAATGGAAGTAGCACGTCTCACTAGTCTCGTGCAGATGGACAGCACCGCTGAGCA
ATGGAAGCGGGTAGGCCTTTGGGGCAGCGGCCAATAGCAGCTTTGCTCCTTCGCTTTCTGGGCTCAGAGG
CTGGGAAGGGGTGGGTCCGGGGGCGGGCTCAGGGGCGGGCTCAGGGGCGGGGCGGGCGCCCGAAGGTCCT
CCGGAGGCCCGGCATTCTGCACGCTTCAAAAGCGCACGTCTGCCGCGCTGTTCTCCTCTTCCTCATCTCC
GGGCCTTTCGAGAATTCGGTACCATGCTGGAGATCCGCGCCGCCTTCCTGCGCCAGCGCAACACCGCCCT
GCGCACCGAGGTGGCCGAGCTGGAGCAGGAGGTGCAGCGCCTGGAGAACGAGGTGAGCCAGTACGAGACC
CGCTACGGCCCCCTGGGCGGCGGCAAGGCTAGCGGAGGAGGTGGTGGAGGTGGAGGTGGAGGTCATATGG
ATCTGTCTGTGGTGGAGAAGCTGAAGGAGATCATCATCCAGAAGGTGGATGAGATCTACAAGGTGTATGG
CTCCTCTGAGAAGCTGTTCGACGCCGATTTTGTGCTGGAGAAGAGCCTGAAGAAGAACGACGCCGTGGTG
GCCATCATGAAGGACCTGCTGGATTCTGTGAAGAGCTTCGAGAATTACATCAAGGCCTTCTTTGGCGAGG
GCAAGGAGACAAACAGGGACGAGTCCTTCTATGGCGATTTTGTGCTGGCCTACGACATCCTGCTGAAGGT
GGACCACATCTACGATGCCATCCGCAATTATGTGACCCAGAAGCCCTACTCTAAGGATAAGTTCAAGCTG
TATTTTCAGAACCCTCAGTTCATGGGCGGCTGGGACAAGGATAAGGAGACAGACTATCGGGCCACCATCC
TGAGATACGGCTCCAAGTACTATCTGGCCATCATGGATAAGAAGTACGCCAAGTGCCTGCAGAAGATCGA
CAAGGACGATGTGAACGGCAATTACGAGAAGATCAACTATAAGCTGCTGCCCGGCCCTAATAAGATGCTG
CCAAAGGTGTTCTTTTCTAAGAAGTGGATGGCCTACTATAACCCCAGCGAGGACATCCAGAAGATCTACA
AGAATGGCACATTCAAGAAGGGCGATATGTTTAACCTGAATGACTGTCACAAGCTGATCGACTTCTTTAA
GGATAGCATCTCCCGGTATCCAAAGTGGTCCAATGCCTACGATTTCAACTTTTCTGAGACAGAGAAGTAT
AAGGACATCGCCGGCTTTTACAGAGAGGTGGAGGAGCAGGGCTATAAGGTGAGCTTCGAGTCTGCCAGCA
AGAAGGAGGTGGATAAGCTGGTGGAGGAGGGCAAGCTGTATATGTTCCAGATCTATAACAAGGACTTTTC
CGATAAGTCTCACGGCACACCCAATCTGCACACCATGTACTTCAAGCTGCTGTTTGACGAGAACAATCAC
GGACAGATCAGGCTGAGCGGAGGAGCAGAGCTGTTCATGAGGCGCGCCTCCCTGAAGAAGGAGGAGCTGG
TGGTGCACCCAGCCAACTCCCCTATCGCCAACAAGAATCCAGATAATCCCAAGAAAACCACAACCCTGTC
CTACGACGTGTATAAGGATAAGAGGTTTTCTGAGGACCAGTACGAGCTGCACATCCCAATCGCCATCAAT
AAGTGCCCCAAGAACATCTTCAAGATCAATACAGAGGTGCGCGTGCTGCTGAAGCACGACGATAACCCCT
ATGTGATCGGCATCGCCAGGGGCGAGCGCAATCTGCTGTATATCGTGGTGGTGGACGGCAAGGGCAACAT
CGTGGAGCAGTATTCCCTGAACGAGATCATCAACAACTTCAACGGCATCAGGATCAAGACAGATTACCAC
TCTCTGCTGGACAAGAAGGAGAAGGAGAGGTTCGAGGCCCGCCAGAACTGGACCTCCATCGAGAATATCA
AGGAGCTGAAGGCCGGCTATATCTCTCAGGTGGTGCACAAGATCTGCGAGCTGGTGGAGAAGTACGATGC
CGTGATCGCCCTGGAGGACCTGAACTCTGGCTTTAAGAATAGCCGCGTGAAGGTGGAGAAGCAGGTGTAT
CAGAAGTTCGAGAAGATGCTGATCGATAAGCTGAACTACATGGTGGACAAGAAGTCTAATCCTTGTGCAA
CAGGCGGCGCCCTGAAGGGCTATCAGATCACCAATAAGTTCGAGAGCTTTAAGTCCATGTCTACCCAGAA
CGGCTTCATCTTTTACATCCCTGCCTGGCTGACATCCAAGATCGATCCATCTACCGGCTTTGTGAACCTG
CTGAAAACCAAGTATACCAGCATCGCCGATTCCAAGAAGTTCATCAGCTCCTTTGACAGGATCATGTACG
TGCCCGAGGAGGATCTGTTCGAGTTTGCCCTGGACTATAAGAACTTCTCTCGCACAGACGCCGATTACAT
CAAGAAGTGGAAGCTGTACTCCTACGGCAACCGGATCAGAATCTTCCGGAATCCTAAGAAGAACAACGTG
TTCGACTGGGAGGAGGTGTGCCTGACCAGCGCCTATAAGGAGCTGTTCAACAAGTACGGCATCAATTATC
AGCAGGGCGATATCAGAGCCCTGCTGTGCGAGCAGTCCGACAAGGCCTTCTACTCTAGCTTTATGGCCCT
GATGAGCCTGATGCTGCAGATGCGGAACAGCATCACAGGCCGCACCGACGTGGATTTTCTGATCAGCCCT
GTGAAGAACTCCGACGGCATCTTCTACGATAGCCGGAACTATGAGGCCCAGGAGAATGCCATCCTGCCAA
AGAACGCCGACGCCAATGGCGCCTATAACATCGCCAGAAAGGTGCTGTGGGCCATCGGCCAGTTCAAGAA
GGCCGAGGACGAGAAGCTGGATAAGGTGAAGATCGCCATCTCTAACAAGGAGTGGCTGGAGTACGCCCAG
ACCAGCGTGAAGCACGGATCCTATCCCTATGACGTGCCCGATTATGCCAGCCTGGGCAGCGGCTCCCCCA
AGAAAAAACGCAAGGTGGAAGATCCTAAGAAAAAGCGGAAAGTGGACGGCATTGGTAGTGGGAGCAACGG
CAGCAGCCTCGATGCTTTAGACGATTTTGACTTAGATATGCTTGGTTCAGACGCGTTAGACGACTTCGAC
CTAGACATGTTAGGCTCAGATGCATTGGACGACTTCGATTTAGATATGTTGGGCTCCGATGCCCTAGATG
ACTTTGATCTAGATATGCTAGGTAGTCCCAAAAAGAAGAGGAAAGTGGGATCCGTCCTTCCGCAAGCGCC
TGCCCCAGCGCCTGCACCGGCAATGGTGTCCGCCCTCGCACAGGCCCCTGCGCCCGTCCCCGTGCTCGCG
CCTGGACCGCCCCAGGCGGTCGCTCCACCGGCTCCGAAGCCGACGCAGGCCGGAGAGGGAACACTCTCCG
AAGCACTTCTTCAACTCCAGTTTGATGACGAGGATCTTGGAGCACTCCTTGGAAACTCGACAGACCCTGC
GGTGTTTACCGACCTCGCGTCAGTAGATAACTCCGAATTTCAGCAGCTTTTGAACCAGGGTATCCCGGTC
GCGCCACATACAACGGAGCCCATGTTGATGGAATACCCCGAAGCAATCACGAGACTTGTGACGGGAGCGC
AGCGGCCTCCCGATCCCGCACCCGCACCTTTGGGGGCACCTGGCCTCCCTAACGGACTTTTGAGCGGCGA
CGAGGATTTCTCCTCCATCGCCGATATGGATTTCTCAGCCTTGCTGTCAGGCTCTGGCAGCGGCAGCGAC
CTTTCCCATCCGCCCCCAAGGGGCCATCTGGATGAGCTGACAACCACACTTGAGTCCATGACCGAGGATC
TGAACCTGGACTCACCCCTGACCCCGGAATTGAACGAGATTCTGGATACCTTCCTGAACGACGAGTGCCT
CTTGCATGCCATGCATATCAGCACAGGACTGTCCATCTTCGACACATCTCTGTTTGGCAGCAGCGGATCC
ATGGTGAGCAAGGGCGAGGAGGATAACATGGCCATCATCAAGGAGTTCATGCGCTTCAAGGTGCACATGG
AGGGCTCCGTGAACGGCCACGAGTTCGAGATCGAGGGCGAGGGCGAGGGCCGCCCCTACGAGGGCACCCA
GACCGCCAAGCTGAAGGTGACCAAGGGTGGCCCCCTGCCCTTCGCCTGGGACATCCTGTCCCCTCAGTTC
ATGTACGGCTCCAAGGCCTACGTGAAGCACCCCGCCGACATCCCCGACTACTTGAAGCTGTCCTTCCCCG
AGGGCTTCAAGTGGGAGCGCGTGATGAACTTCGAGGACGGCGGCGTGGTGACCGTGACCCAGGACTCCTC
CCTGCAGGACGGCGAGTTCATCTACAAGGTGAAGCTGCGCGGCACCAACTTCCCCTCCGACGGCCCCGTA
ATGCAGAAGAAGACCATGGGCTGGGAGGCCTCCTCCGAGCGGATGTACCCCGAGGACGGCGCCCTGAAGG
GCGAGATCAAGCAGAGGCTGAAGCTGAAGGACGGCGGCCACTACGACGCTGAGGTCAAGACCACCTACAA
GGCCAAGAAGCCCGTGCAGCTGCCCGGCGCCTACAACGTCAACATCAAGTTGGACATCACCTCCCACAAC
GAGGACTACACCATCGTGGAACAGTACGAACGCGCCGAGGGCCGCCACTCCACCGGCGGCATGGACGAGC
TGTACAAGTAACTCGAGAGAGGGCCCTATTCTATAGTGTCACCTAAATGCTAGAGCTCGCTGATCAGCCT
CGACTGTGCCTTCTAGTTGCCAGCCATCTGTTGTTTGCCCCTCCCCCGTGCCTTCCTTGACCCTGGAAGG
TGCCACTCCCACTGTCCTTTCCTAATAAAATGAGGAAATTGCATCGCATTGTCTGAGTAGGTGTCATTCT
ATTCTGGGGGGTGGGGTGGGGCAGGACAGCAAGGGGGAGGATTGGGAAGACAATAGCAGGCATGCTGGGG
ATGCGGTGGGCTCTATGGCTTCTGAGGTCGAGGCGGCCGCTGATCACAATTGTCTAGTTAAAAGTTTTGT
TACTTTATAGAAGAAATTTTGAGTTTTTGTTTTTTTTTAATAAATAAATAAACATAAATAAATTGTTTGT
TGAATTTATTATTAGTATGTAAGTGTAAATATAATAAAACTTAATATCTATTCAAATTAATAAATAAACC
TCGATATACAGACCGATAAAACACATGCGTCAATTTTACGCATGATTATCTTTAACGTACGTCACAATAT
GATTATCTTTCTAGGGTTAATCTAGTATACGCGTATGCGGCCGCTTAATTAATCCAGCTTTTGTTCCCTT
TAGTGAGGGTTAATTGCGCGCTTGGCGTAATCATGGTCATAGCTGTTTCCTGTGTGAAATTGTTATCCGC
TCACAATTCCACACAACATACGAGCCGGAAGCATAAAGTGTAAAGCCTGGGGTGCCTAATGAGTGAGCTA
ACTCACATTAATTGCGTTGCGCTCACTGCCCGCTTTCCAGTCGGGAAACCTGTCGTGCCAGCTGCATTAA
TGAATCGGCCAACGCGCGGGGAGAGGCGGTTTGCGTATTGGGCGCTCTTCCGCTTCCTCGCTCACTGACT
CGCTGCGCTCGGTCGTTCGGCTGCGGCGAGCGGTATCAGCTCACTCAAAGGCGGTAATACGGTTATCCAC
AGAATCAGGGGATAACGCAGGAAAGAACATGTGAGCAAAAGGCCAGCAAAAGGCCAGGAACCGTAAAAAG
GCCGCGTTGCTGGCGTTTTTCCATAGGCTCCGCCCCCCTGACGAGCATCACAAAAATCGACGCTCAAGTC
AGAGGTGGCGAAACCCGACAGGACTATAAAGATACCAGGCGTTTCCCCCTGGAAGCTCCCTCGTGCGCTC
TCCTGTTCCGACCCTGCCGCTTACCGGATACCTGTCCGCCTTTCTCCCTTCGGGAAGCGTGGCGCTTTCT
CATAGCTCACGCTGTAGGTATCTCAGTTCGGTGTAGGTCGTTCGCTCCAAGCTGGGCTGTGTGCACGAAC
CCCCCGTTCAGCCCGACCGCTGCGCCTTATCCGGTAACTATCGTCTTGAGTCCAACCCGGTAAGACACGA
CTTATCGCCACTGGCAGCAGCCACTGGTAACAGGATTAGCAGAGCGAGGTATGTAGGCGGTGCTACAGAG
TTCTTGAAGTGGTGGCCTAACTACGGCTACACTAGAAGAACAGTATTTGGTATCTGCGCTCTGCTGAAGC
CAGTTACCTTCGGAAAAAGAGTTGGTAGCTCTTGATCCGGCAAACAAACCACCGCTGGTAGCGGTGGTTT
TTTTGTTTGCAAGCAGCAGATTACGCGCAGAAAAAAAGGATCTCAAGAAGATCCTTTGATCTTTTCTACG
GGGTCTGACGCTCAGTGGAACGAAAACTCACGTTAAGGGATTTTGGTCATGAGATTATCAAAAAGGATCT
TCACCTAGATCCTTTTAAATTAAAAATGAAGTTTTAAATCAATCTAAAGTATATATGAGTAAACTTGGTC
TGACAGTTACCAATGCTTAATCAGTGAGGCACCTATCTCAGCGATCTGTCTATTTCGTTCATCCATAGTT
GCCTGACTCCCCGTCGTGTAGATAACTACGATACGGGAGGGCTTACCATCTGGCCCCAGTGCTGCAATGA
TACCGCGAGACCCACGCTCACCGGCTCCAGATTTATCAGCAATAAACCAGCCAGCCGGAAGGGCCGAGCG
CAGAAGTGGTCCTGCAACTTTATCCGCCTCCATCCAGTCTATTAATTGTTGCCGGGAAGCTAGAGTAAGT
AGTTCGCCAGTTAATAGTTTGCGCAACGTTGTTGCCATTGCTACAGGCATCGTGGTGTCACGCTCGTCGT
TTGGTATGGCTTCATTCAGCTCCGGTTCCCAACGATCAAGGCGAGTTACATGATCCCCCATGTTGTGCAA
AAAAGCGGTTAGCTCCTTCGGTCCTCCGATCGTTGTCAGAAGTAAGTTGGCCGCAGTGTTATCACTCATG
GTTATGGCAGCACTGCATAATTCTCTTACTGTCATGCCATCCGTAAGATGCTTTTCTGTGACTGGTGAGT
ACTCAACCAAGTCATTCTGAGAATAGTGTATGCGGCGACCGAGTTGCTCTTGCCCGGCGTCAATACGGGA
TAATACCGCGCCACATAGCAGAACTTTAAAAGTGCTCATCATTGGAAAACGTTCTTCGGGGCGAAAACTC
TCAAGGATCTTACCGCTGTTGAGATCCAGTTCGATGTAACCCACTCGTGCACCCAACTGATCTTCAGCAT
CTTTTACTTTCACCAGCGTTTCTGGGTGAGCAAAAACAGGAAGGCAAAATGCCGCAAAAAAGGGAATAAG
GGCGACACGGAAATGTTGAATACTCATACTCTTCCTTTTTCAATATTATTGAAGCATTTATCAGGGTTAT
TGTCTCATGAGCGGATACATATTTGAATGTATTTAGAAAAATAAACAAATAGGGGTTCCGCGCACATTTC
CCCGAAAAGTGCCACCTAAATTGTAAGCGTTAATATTTTGTTAAAATTCGCGTTAAATTTTTGTTAAATC
AGCTCATTTTTTAACCAATAGGCCGAAATCGGCAAAATCCCTTATAAATCAAAAGAATAGACCGAGATAG
GGT
[37 nt withheld, positions 7844-7880]
AAAGAACGTGGACTCCAACGTCAAAGG
[49 nt withheld, positions 7908-7956]
T
[91 nt withheld, positions 7958-8048]
G
[124 nt withheld, positions 8050-8173]
CCCATTCGCCATTCAGGCTGCGCAACTGTTGGGAAGGGCGATCGGTGCGGGCCTCTTCGCTATTACGCCA
GCTGGCGAAAGGGGGATGTGCTGCAAGGCGATTAAGTTGGGTAACGCCAGGGTTTTCCCAGTCACGACGT
TGTAAAACGACGGCCAGTGAGCGCGCGTAATACGACTCACTATAGGGCGAATTGGGGCGCGCCATTCTAG
ATTAACCCTAGAAAGATAGTCTGCGTAAAATTGACGCATGCATTCTTGAAATATTGCTCTCTCTTTCTAA
ATAGCGCGAATCCGTCGCTGTGCATTTAGGACATCTCAGTCGCCGCTTGGAGCTCCCGTGAGGCGTGCTT
GTCAATGCGGTAAGTGTCACTGATTTTGAACTATAACGACCGCGTGAGTCAAAATGACGCATGATTATCT
TTTACGTGACTTTTAAGATTTAACTCATACGATAATTATATTGTTATTTCATGTTCTACTTACGTGATAA
CTTATTATATATATATTTTCTTGTTATAGATATCAACTAGAATGCTAGCATGGGCCCAGATCTC
